Addgene plasmid #188441: pENTR-ZmIAA29 (yeast codon optimized)
Purpose: Zea Mays Nuclear Auxin Signaling Repressor IAA29 with yeast codon optimization
Depositing lab: Britney Moss. Depositing organization: Whitman College. Publication: A Synthetic Approach Allows Rapid Characterization of the Maize Nuclear Auxin Response Circuit. Ramos Baez R, Buckley Y, Yu H, Chen Z, Gallavotti A, Nemhauser JL, Moss BL. Plant Physiol. 2020 Apr;182(4):1713-1722. doi: 10.1104/pp.19.01475. Epub 2020 Mar 2. PubMed 32123041.
Backbone
  Vector backbone: pENTR
  Vector type: Cloning
Growth in bacteria
  Bacterial resistance: Kanamycin, 50 μg/mL
  Growth temperature: 37°C
  Growth strain: DH5alpha
  Copy number: Unknown
Gene/Insert
  Gene/Insert name: Auxin Signaling Repressor IAA29 (yeast codon optimized)
  Species: Zea Mays
  Cloning method: Gateway Cloning
  Sequencing primers: 5′ GGAAACAGCTATGACCATG
Terms and licenses: Academic/Nonprofit Terms; Industry Terms: Not Available to Industry
How to cite: pENTR-ZmIAA29 (yeast codon optimized) was a gift from Britney Moss (Addgene plasmid # 188441 ; http://n2t.net/addgene:188441 ; RRID:Addgene_188441)
