[The description below was written by a language model from this plasmid's Addgene catalogue record and pLannotate feature annotations shown in this document.]
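Description:
pENTR-ZmIAA29 (yeast codon optimized) is a Gateway entry clone of about 3.4 kb built on the pENTR backbone and classed as a cloning vector. It is propagated in E. coli from a high-copy ColE1/pUC-type origin and selected with kanamycin through an aminoglycoside phosphotransferase (KanR) gene. It has no yeast or plant replication or selection elements of its own. The annotated backbone also contains rrnB T1 and T2 transcription terminators upstream of the cloning region, which insulate the insert from read-through transcription in bacteria. Short lacI and lacZα fragments are vector remnants. A T7 promoter lies just outside attL2 on the reverse strand, pointing back toward the insert.

The payload is an open reading frame of roughly 0.8 kb encoding the Zea mays Aux/IAA protein IAA29, recoded with yeast-preferred codons and flanked by attL1 and attL2 sites. The automated annotation labels this reading frame as rice IAA5. That label reflects protein-level similarity to a related Aux/IAA family member, not the identity of the insert, which the catalogue record gives as maize IAA29. Aux/IAA proteins are short-lived transcriptional repressors of early auxin response genes, active at low auxin concentrations. No promoter suited to eukaryotic expression, epitope tag or reporter is annotated in the entry clone, so expression depends on moving the insert by an LR Clonase reaction into an attR-containing destination vector that supplies those elements. The codon optimization and the associated publication title point to its use in a synthetic approach to characterizing the maize nuclear auxin response circuit, presumably in yeast.
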