Features (pLannotate 1.2.2; 10 found; start..end, strand, type, name):
    296..884     +  rep_origin     ori: high-copy-number ColE1/pMB1/pBR322/pUC origin of replication
   1067..1159    +  CDS            lacI (fragment): lac repressor; lacI; The lac repressor binds to the lac operator to inhibit transcription in E. coli. This inhibition can be relieved by adding lactose or isopropyl-β-D-thiogalactopyranoside (IPTG).
   1214..1241    -  terminator     rrnB T2 terminator: transcription terminator T2 from the E. coli rrnB gene
   1373..1416    +  terminator     rrnB T1 terminator: Escherichia coli rrnB; transcription terminator T1 from the E. coli rrnB gene
   1463..1499    -  CDS            lacZα (fragment): LacZα fragment of β-galactosidase; lacZ fragment
   1515..1614    +  protein_bind   attL1: mutant version of attL; recombination site for the Gateway® LR reaction LR Clonase™
   1620..2435    +  CDS            IAA5: IAA5_ORYSJ - Also known as IAA8. Experimental evidence at transcript level: Swiss-Prot protein existence level 2. Aux/IAA proteins are short-lived transcriptional factors that function as repressors of early auxin response genes at low auxin concentrations. From Oryza sativa subsp. japonica (Rice).
   2440..2539    -  protein_bind   attL2: mutant version of attL; recombination site for the Gateway® LR reaction LR Clonase™
   2557..2575    -  promoter       T7 promoter: promoter for bacteriophage T7 RNA polymerase
   2709..149     +  CDS            KanR (across the origin): aminoglycoside phosphotransferase; aph(3')-Ia; confers resistance to kanamycin in bacteria or G418 (Geneticin®) in eukaryotes
>Addgene plasmid #188441 | pENTR-ZmIAA29 (yeast codon optimized) | addgene full sequence | sequence record 370226 | Addgene NGS Result
CAGACCGATACCAGGATCTTGCCATCCTATGGAACTGCCTCGGTGAGTTTTCTCCTTCATTACAGAAACG
GCTTTTTCAAAAATATGGTATTGATAATCCTGATATGAATAAATTGCAGTTTCATTTGATGCTCGATGAG
TTTTTCTAATCAGAATTGGTTAATTGGTTGTAACACTGGCAGAGCATTACGCTGACTTGACGGGACGGCG
CAAGCTCATGACCAAAATCCCTTAACGTGAGTTACGCGTCGTTCCACTGAGCGTCAGACCCCGTAGAAAA
GATCAAAGGATCTTCTTGAGATCCTTTTTTTCTGCGCGTAATCTGCTGCTTGCAAACAAAAAAACCACCG
CTACCAGCGGTGGTTTGTTTGCCGGATCAAGAGCTACCAACTCTTTTTCCGAAGGTAACTGGCTTCAGCA
GAGCGCAGATACCAAATACTGTTCTTCTAGTGTAGCCGTAGTTAGGCCACCACTTCAAGAACTCTGTAGC
ACCGCCTACATACCTCGCTCTGCTAATCCTGTTACCAGTGGCTGCTGCCAGTGGCGATAAGTCGTGTCTT
ACCGGGTTGGACTCAAGACGATAGTTACCGGATAAGGCGCAGCGGTCGGGCTGAACGGGGGGTTCGTGCA
CACAGCCCAGCTTGGAGCGAACGACCTACACCGAACTGAGATACCTACAGCGTGAGCTATGAGAAAGCGC
CACGCTTCCCGAAGGGAGAAAGGCGGACAGGTATCCGGTAAGCGGCAGGGTCGGAACAGGAGAGCGCACG
AGGGAGCTTCCAGGGGGAAACGCCTGGTATCTTTATAGTCCTGTCGGGTTTCGCCACCTCTGACTTGAGC
GTCGATTTTTGTGATGCTCGTCAGGGGGGCGGAGCCTATGGAAAAACGCCAGCAACGCGGCCTTTTTACG
GTTCCTGGCCTTTTGCTGGCCTTTTGCTCACATGTTCTTTCCTGCGTTATCCCCTGATTCTGTGGATAAC
CGTATTACCGCCTTTGAGTGAGCTGATACCGCTCGCCGCAGCCGAACGACCGAGCGCAGCGAGTCAGTGA
GCGAGGAAGCGGAAGAGCGCCCAATACGCAAACCGCCTCTCCCCGCGCGTTGGCCGATTCATTAATGCAG
CTGGCACGACAGGTTTCCCGACTGGAAAGCGGGCAGTGAGCGCAACGCAATTAATACGCGTACCGCTAGC
CAGGAAGAGTTTGTAGAAACGCAAAAAGGCCATCCGTCAGGATGGCCTTCTGCTTAGTTTGATGCCTGGC
AGTTTATGGCGGGCGTCCTGCCCGCCACCCTCCGGGCCGTTGCTTCACAACGTTCAAATCCGCTCCCGGC
GGATTTGTCCTACTCAGGAGAGCGTTCACCGACAAACAACAGATAAAACGAAAGGCCCAGTCTTCCGACT
GAGCCTTTCGTTTTATTTGATGCCTGGCAGTTCCCTACTCTCGCGTTAACGCTAGCATGGATGTTTTCCC
AGTCACGACGTTGTAAAACGACGGCCAGTCTTAAGCTCGGGCCCCAAATAATGATTTTATTTTGACTGAT
AGTGACCTGTTCGTTGCAACAAATTGATGAGCAATGCTTTTTTATAATGCCAACTTTGTACAAAAAAGCA
GGCTTCAAAATGTCTCCTCCATTGGAGCCACACGACTACATAGGTTTGTCTGCTGCTGCAGCTGCTGCAC
CACCAACTCCAACTTCTTCTTCTTCTTCTTCATCATCTCCAGCTCCAAGGTTGACATTGAGGTTGGGTTT
GCCCGGTTCTGAATCTCCAGACAGAGATCGTGACAGAGATAGGTGCGAAGACGTTGCTGCTGCATTGTCA
TTGGGTCCATTGCCAGCTACACCTAAAGCTCCCGCTGCTGTCTCTGCAAAGAGAGCTTTTCCAGACCCAG
CACAAAGACCCGGTGCTGCTAAGGCATCTGATGACAAGCAAGCTTCACCCGCTGCTCCACCAGCTGCTAA
AGCTCAAGTCGTTGGTTGGCCACCAGTCAGAAACTACAGAAAAAATACTTTGGCTGCTTCTGCTTCTAGA
TCAAAGGCTCCCGCTGCTGAAGACGCTGCTTCTGCTGCTAGACCAATGTACGTCAAGGTCTCTATGGACG
GTGCTCCATACTTGAGAAAAGTTGATATTAAGATGTATTCATCTTACGAAGATTTGTCTGTTGCTTTGCA
AAAAATGTTTTCTTGTTTCATTGCTGGTCAATCTGGTTTGCATAAATCATCTTCTAAAGATAGATTGACT
AACGGTTCTAAAGTTGATGCTTTGAAAGATCAAGAATACGTCTTGACATACGAAGACAAGGACGCTGACT
GGATGTTGGTCGGTGACTTGCCATGGGACTATTTCACTTCTATTTGTAGAAAATTGAAGATTATGAGAGG
TTCTGACGCTGTCGGTATTGCTCCAAGGACAATTGAGCAGACTGGTCAAAATAAATGACACCCAGCTTTC
TTGTACAAAGTTGGCATTATAAGAAAGCATTGCTTATCAATTTGTTGCAACGAACAGGTCACTATCAGTC
AAAATAAAATCATTATTTGCCATCCAGCTGATATCCCCTATAGTGAGTCGTATTACATGGTCATAGCTGT
TTCCTGGCAGCTCTGGCCCGTGTCTCAAAATCTCTGATGTTACATTGCACAAGATAAAAATATATCATCA
TGAACAATAAAACTGTCTGCTTACATAAACAGTAATACAAGGGGTGTTATGAGCCATATTCAACGGGAAA
CGTCGAGGCCGCGATTAAATTCCAACATGGATGCTGATTTATATGGGTATAAATGGGCTCGCGATAATGT
CGGGCAATCAGGTGCGACAATCTATCGCTTGTATGGGAAGCCCGATGCGCCAGAGTTGTTTCTGAAACAT
GGCAAAGGTAGCGTTGCCAATGATGTTACAGATGAGATGGTCAGACTAAACTGGCTGACGGAATTTATGC
CTCTTCCGACCATCAAGCATTTTATCCGTACTCCTGATGATGCATGGTTACTCACCACTGCGATCCCCGG
AAAAACAGCATTCCAGGTATTAGAAGAATATCCTGATTCAGGTGAAAATATTGTTGATGCGCTGGCAGTG
TTCCTGCGCCGGTTGCATTCGATTCCTGTTTGTAATTGTCCTTTTAACAGCGATCGCGTATTTCGTCTCG
CTCAGGCGCAATCACGAATGAATAACGGTTTGGTTGATGCGAGTGATTTTGATGACGAGCGTAATGGCTG
GCCTGTTGAACAAGTCTGGAAAGAAATGCATAAACTTTTGCCATTCTCACCGGATTCAGTCGTCACTCAT
GGTGATTTCTCACTTGATAACCTTATTTTTGACGAGGGGAAATTAATAGGTTGTATTGATGTTGGACGAG
TCGGAATCG
